>Addgene plasmid #84584 | FoRC.PGa | addgene full sequence | sequence record 166579 | Addgene assembled full plasmid sequence
CTGCTGCTCTAAACGACGCATTTCGTACTCCAAAGTACGAATTTTTTCCCTCAAGCTCTTATTTTCATTA
AACAATGAACAGGACCTAACGCACAGTCACGTTATTGTTTACATAAATGATTTTTTTTACTATTCAAACT
TACTCTGTTTGTGTACTCCCACTGGTATAGCCTTCTTTTATCTTTTCTGGTTCAGGCTCTATCACTTTAC
TAGGTACGGCATCTGCGTTGAGTCGCCTCCTTTTAAATGTCTGACCTTTTGCAGGTGCAGCCTTCCACTG
CGAATCTTTAAAGTGGGTATCACAAATTTGGGAGTTTTCACCAAGGCTGCACCCAAGGCTCTGCTCCCAC
AATTTTCTCTTAATAGCACACTTCGGCACGTGAATTAATTTTACTCCAGTCACAGCTTTGCAGCAAAATT
TGCAATATTTCATTTTTTTTTATTCCACGTAAGGGTTAATGTTTTCAAAAAAAAATTCGTCCGCACACAA
CCTTTCCTCTCAACAAGCAAACGTGCACTGAATTTAAGTGTATACTTCGGTAAGCTTCGGCTATCGACGG
GACCACCTTATGTTATTTCATCATGGGCCAGACCCACGTAGTCCAGCGGCAGATCGGCGGCGGAGAAGTT
AAGCGTCTCCAGGATGACCTTGCCCGAACTGGGGCACGTGGTGTTCGACGATGTGCAGCTAATTTCGCCC
GGCTCCACGTCCGCCCATTGGTTAATCAGCAGACCCTCGTTGGCGTAACGGAACCATGAGAGGTACGACA
ACCATTTGAGGTATACTGGCACCGAGCCCGAGTTCAAGAAGAAGGCGTTTTTCCATAGGCTCCGCCCCCC
TGACGAGCATCACAAAAATCGACGCTCAAGTCAGAGGTGGCGAAACCCGACAGGACTATAAAGATACCAG
GCGTTTCCCCCTGGAAGCTCCCTCGTGCGCTCTCCTGTTCCGACCCTGCCGCTTACCGGATACCTGTCCG
CCTTTCTCCCTTCGGGAAGCGTGGCGCTTTCTCAATGCTCACGCTGTAGGTATCTCAGTTCGGTGTAGGT
CGTTCGCTCCAAGCTGGGCTGTGTGCACGAACCCCCCGTTCAGCCCGACCGCTGCGCCTTATCCGGTAAC
TATCGTCTTGAGTCCAACCCGGTAAGACACGACTTATCGCCACTGGCAGCAGCCACTGGTAACAGGATTA
GCAGAGCGAGGTATGTAGGCGGTGCTACAGAGTTCTTGAAGTGGTGGCCTAACTACGGCTACACTAGAAG
GACAGTATTTGGTATCTGCGCTCTGCTGAAGCCAGTTACCTTCGGAAAAAGAGTTGGTAGCTCTTGATCC
GGCAAACAAACCACCGCTGGTAGCGGTGGTTTTTTTGTTTGCAAGCAGCAGATTACGCGCAGAAAAAAAG
GATCTCAAGAAGATCCTTTGATCTTTTCTACGGGGTCTGACGCTCAGTGGAACGAAAACTCACGTTAAGG
GATTTTGGTCATGAGATTATCAAAAAGGATCTTCACCTAGATCCTTTTAAATTAAAAATGAAGTTTTAAA
TCAATCTAAAGTATATATGAGTAAACTTGGTCTGACAGTTACCAATGCTTAATCAGTGAGGCACCTATCT
CAGCGATCTGTCTATTTCGTTCATCCATAGTTGCCTGACTCCCCGTCGTGTAGATAACTACGATACGGGA
GGGCTTACCATCTGGCCCCAGTGCTGCAATGATACCGCGAGACCCACGCTCACCGGCTCCAGATTTATCA
GCAATAAACCAGCCAGCCGGAAGGGCCGAGCGCAGAAGTGGTCCTGCAACTTTATCCGCCTCCATCCAGT
CTATTAATTGTTGCCGGGAAGCTAGAGTAAGTAGTTCGCCAGTTAATAGTTTGCGCAACGTTGTTGCCAT
TGCTACAGGCATCGTGGTGTCACGCTCGTCGTTTGGTATGGCTTCATTCAGCTCCGGTTCCCAACGATCA
AGGCGAGTTACATGATCCCCCATGTTGTGCAAAAAAGCGGTTAGCTCCTTCGGTCCTCCGATCGTTGTCA
GAAGTAAGTTGGCCGCAGTGTTATCACTCATGGTTATGGCAGCACTGCATAATTCTCTTACTGTCATGCC
ATCCGTAAGATGCTTTTCTGTGACTGGTGAGTACTCAACCAAGTCATTCTGAGAATAGTGTATGCGGCGA
CCGAGTTGCTCTTGCCCGGCGTCAATACGGGATAATACCGCGCCACATAGCAGAACTTTAAAAGTGCTCA
TCATTGGAAAACGTTCTTCGGGGCGAAAACTCTCAAGGATCTTACCGCTGTTGAGATCCAGTTCGATGTA
ACCCACTCGTGCACCCAACTGATCTTCAGCATCTTTTACTTTCACCAGCGTTTCTGGGTGAGCAAAAACA
GGAAGGCAAAATGCCGCAAAAAAGGGAATAAGGGCGACACGGAAATGTTGAATACTCATACTCTTCCTTT
TTCAATATTATTGAAGCATTTATCAGGGTTATTGTCTCATGAGCGGATACATATTTGAATGTATTTAGAA
AAATAAACAAATAGGGGTTCCGCGCACATTTCCCCGAAAAGTGCCACCTGACGTCTAAGAAACCATTATT
ATCATGACATTAACCTATAAAAATAGGCGTATCACGAGGCCCTTTCGTCTCGCGCGTTTCGGTGATGACG
GTGAAAACCTCTGACACATGCAGCTCCCGGAGACGGTCACAGCTTGTCTGTAAGCGGATGCCGGGAGCAG
ACAAGCCCGTCAGGGCGCGTCAGCGGGTGTTGGCGGGTGTCGGGGCTGGCTTAACTATGCGGCATCAGAG
CAGATTGTACTGAGAGTGCACCATATGCGGTGTGAAATACCGCACCGAATCGCGCGGAACTAACGACAGT
CGCTCCAAGGTCGTCGAACAAAAGGTGAATGTGTTGCGGAGAGCGGGTGGGAGACAGCGAAAGAGCAACT
ACGAAACGTGGTGTGGTGGAGGTGAATTATGAAGAGGGCGCGCGATTTGAAAAGTATGTATATAAAAAAT
ATATCCCGGTGTTTTATGTAGCGATAAACGAGTTTTTGATGTAAGGTATGCAGGTGTGTAAGTCTTTTGG
TTAGAAGACAAATCCAAAGTCTACTTGTGGGGATGTTCGAAGGGGAAATACTTGTATTCTATAGGTCATA
TCTTGTTTTTATTGGCACAAATATAATTACATTAGCTTTTTGAGGGGGCAATAAACAGTAAACACGATGG
TAATAATGGTAAAAAAAAAAACAAGCAGTTATTTCGGATATATGTCGGCTACTCCTTGCGTCGGGCCCGA
AGTCTTAGAGCCAGATATGCGAGCACCCGGAAGCTCACGATGAGAATGGCCAGACCATGATGAAATAACA
TAAGGTGGTCCCGTCGGCAAGAGACATCCACTTAACGTATGCTTGCAATAAGTGCGAGTGAAAGGAATAG
TATTCTGAGTGTCGTATTGAGTCTGAGTGAGACAGCGATATGATTGTTGATTAACCCTTAGCATGTCCGT
GGGGTTTGAATTAACTCATAATATTAATTAGACGAAATTATTTTTAAAGTTTTATTTTTAATAATTTGCG
AGTACGCAAAGCTTGGCTGCAGGTCGACTCTAGAGGATCTGGTCTAGAGCCCGGGCGAATTCACGCACTA
TGCCGTTCTTCTCATGTATATATATATACAGGCAACACGCAGATATAGGTGCGACGTGAACAGTGAGCTG
TATGTGCGCAGCTCGCGTTGCATTTTCGGAAGCGCTCGTTTTCGGAAACGCTTTGAAGTTCCTATTCCGA
AGTTCCTATTCTCTAGAAAGTATAGGAACTTCAGAGCGCTTTTGAAAACCAAAAGCGCTCTGAAGACGCA
CTTTCAAAAAACCAAAAACGCACCGGACTGTAACGAGCTACTAAAATATTGCGAATACCGCTTCCACAAA
CGAATTCACGCACTATGCCGTTCTTCTCATGTATATATATATACAGGCAACACGCAGATATAGGTGCGAC
GTGAACAGTGAGCTGTATGTGCGCAGCTCGCGTTGCATTTTCGGAAGCGCTCGTTTTCGGAAACGCTTTG
AAGTTCCTATTCCGAAGTTCCTATTCTCTAGAAAGTATAGGAACTTCAGAGCGCTTTTGAAAACCAAAAG
CGCTCTGAAGACGCACTTTCAAAAAACCAAAAACGCACCGGACTGTAACGAGCTACTAAAATATTGCGAA
TACCGCTTCCACAAACGAATTCGCCGGCGCGCCGGTACCCCACTGTCCAAAATCGAAAATCGCCGAACCG
TAGTGTGACCGTGCGGGGCTCTGCGAAAATAAACTTTTTTAGGTATATGGCCACACACGGGGAAAGCACA
GTGGATTATATGTTTTAATATTATAATATGCAGGTTTTCATTACTTATCCAGATGTAAGCCCACTTAAAG
CGATTTAACAATTATTTGCCGAAAGAGTATAAACAAATTTCACTTAAAAATGGATTAAGAAAAGCTTGTG
TAAGATTATGCGCAGCGTTGCCAGATAGCTCCATTTAAAACACTTCAAAAACAATAAGTTTTGAAAATAT
ATACATAAATAGCAGTCGTTGCCGCAACGCTCAACACATCACACTTTTAAAACACCCTTTACCTACACAG
AATTACTTTTTAAATTTCCAGTCAAGCTGCGAGTTTCAAAATTATAGCCGGTAGAGAAGACAGTGCTATT
TCAAAAGCAAACTAACAAGGGTCTTAAATTCCAAAACACCAATCCTAACAAGCCTTGGACTTTTGTAAGT
TTAGATCAAAGGTGGCATTGCATTCAATGTCATGGTAAGAAGTAGGTCGTCTAGGTAGAAATCCTCATTC
AGCCGGTCAAGTCAGTACGAGAAAGGTCTCAATTTGAAATTGTCTTAAAAATATTTTATTGTTTTGTACT
GTGGTGAGTTTAAACGAAAAACACAAAAAAAAAGTGATACACAGAAATCATAAAAAATTTTAATACAAGG
TATTCGTACGTATCAAAAACATTTCGGCACAATTTTTTTTCTCTGTACTAAAGTGTTACGAACACTACGG
TATTTTTTAGTGATTTTCAACGGACACCGAAGGTATATAAACAGCGTTCGCGAACGGTCGCCTTCAAAAC
CAATTGACATTTGCAGCAGCAAGTACAAGTAGAAAGTAAAGCGCAATCAGCGAAAAATTTATACTTAATT
GTTGGTGATTAAAGTACAATTAAAAGAACATTCTCGAAAGTCACAAGAAACGTAAGTTTTTAACTCGCTG
TTACCAATTAGTAATAAGAGCAACAAGACGTTGAGTAATTTCAAGAAAAACTGAATTTCAAGGTCTTTGT
TCGGCCATTTTTTTTTTATTCAACGCTCTACGTAATTACAAAATAAGAAATTGGCAGCCACGCATCTTGT
TTTCCCAATGAATTGGCATCAAAACGCAAACAAATCTATAAATAAAACTTGCGTGTTGATTTTCGCCAAG
ATTTATTGGCAAATTGTGAAATTCGCAGTGACGCATTTGAAAATTCGAGAAATCACGAACGCACTCGAGC
ATTTGTGTGCATGTTATTAGTTAGTTGTTTAGTTAATTGAAGTATTTTACCAACGAAATCCACTTATTTT
TAGCTGAAATAGAGTAGGTTGCTTAAACAAAGCCACGTCTGAAAATTTCTTATTGCTTGTAGTTGTGACG
TCACCATATACACACAAAATAATGTGTATGCATGCATTTCAGCTGTGTATATATACATGCACACACTCGC
AACACGAAAACGATGACGAAGCAACGGAACAAAGGTTTCTCAACTACCCTTTGTTCCCTGTTTCTTCGCT
TTCCTTTGTTCCAATATTCGTAGAGGGTTAATAGGGGTTTCTCAACAAAGTTGGCGTCGATAAATAAGTT
TCCCATTTTTATTCCCCAGCCAGGAAGTTAGTTTCAATAGTTTTGTAATTTCAACGAAACTCATTTGATT
TCGTACTAATTTTCCACATCTCTATTTTCTGCCCGCAGAATAATCCAAAGCGATCGCATGCAGATCGGGG
ATCCCCGGGTACCGGTAGAAAAAATGAGTAAAGGAGAAGAACTTTTCACTGGAGTTGTCCCAATTCTTGT
TGAATTAGATGGTGATGTTAATGGGCACAAATTTTCTGTCAGTGGAGAGGGTGAAGGTGATGCAACATAC
GGAAAACTTACCCTTAAATTTATTTGCACTACTGGAAAACTACCTGTTCCATGGCCAACACTTGTCACTA
CTTTCTCTTATGGTGTTCAATGCTTTTCAAGATACCCAGATCATATGAAACGGCATGACTTTTTCAAGAG
TGCCATGCCCGAAGGTTATGTACAGGAAAGAACTATATTTTTCAAAGATGACGGGAACTACAAGACACGT
GCTGAAGTCAAGTTTGAAGGTGATACCCTTGTTAATAGAATCGAGTTAAAAGGTATTGATTTTAAAGAAG
ATGGAAACATTCTTGGACACAAATTGGAATACAACTATAACTCACACAATGTATACATCATGGCAGACAA
ACAAAAGAATGGAATCAAAGTTAACTTCAAAATTAGACACAACATTGAAGATGGAAGCGTTCAACTAGCA
GACCATTATCAACAAAATACTCCAATTGGCGATGGCCCTGTCCTTTTACCAGACAACCATTACCTGTCCA
CACAATCTGCCCTTTCGAAAGATCCCAACGAAAAGAGAGACCACATGGTCCTTCTTGAGTTTGTAACAGC
TGCTGGGATTACACATGGCATGGATGAACTATACAAATAGCATTCGTAGAATTCCAGCTGAGCGATCGCG
CGCCGGTCGCTACCATTACCAGTTGGTCTGGTGTCAAAAATAATAATAACCGGGCAGGGGGGATCGATCC
CCCAGATCCGTACGATCCTCTAGTAAAAAAAAAACAAAATTTTAGTGTGTATAATTAGGCTAAACAACTG
GAGGATTCATTGCTCCCTTTGAGTTTATACTTTTTGTAACAAGAACAGGCGCAACACTCGGGAGAATTTT
GCATTTCATTTGTGAATAAACGAATACAATAAATACAAATACACGAAAAGAAGTCAGCTGTCGAGTTTTT
GTTGGTTTTTTTTTCCCTTTTTAGCTTCGAATCTGCAAATGTATTTGCATTTAAGTAAACCGGCTTTTGT
TGGGTGTCGTTAACTTTCAAGGGGTCTTATGTACTTATTCTGTTTTCCTTGTCCTTGAATTGGACTTGTG
GAAAATTAAATGGTCAGCCAATTGCTTAACCTTTGTCGACCTGCGGCCGCGGTGGCCGGCCGCCAGGAAA
CAGCTATGACCATGTAATACGACTCACTATAGGGGATATCAGCTGGATGGCAAATAATGATTTTATTTTG
ACTGATAGTGACCTGTTCGTTGCAACAAATTGATAAGCAATGCTTTCTTATAATGCCAACTTTGTACAAG
AAAGCTGAACGAGAAACGTAAAATGATATAAATATCAATATATTAAATTAGACTTTGCATAAAAAACAGA
CTACATAATACTGTAAAACACAACATATCCAGTCACTATGAATCAACTACTTAGATGGTATTAGTGACCT
GTAGTCGACTAAGTTGGCAGCATCACCCGACGCACTTTGCGCCGAATAAATACCTGTGACGGAAGATCAC
TTCGCAGAATAAATAAATCCTGGTGTCCCTGTTGATACCGGGAAGCCCTGGGCCAACTTTTGGCGAAAAT
GAGACGTTGATCGGCACGTAAGAGGTTCCAACTTTCACCATAATGAAATAAGATCACTACCGGGCGTATT
TTTTGAGTTATCGAGATTTTCAGGAGCTAAGGAAGCTAAAATGGAGAAAAAAATCACTGGATATACCACC
GTTGATATATCCCAATGGCATCGTAAAGAACATTTTGAGGCATTTCAGTCAGTTGCTCAATGTACCTATA
ACCAGACCGTTCAGCTGGATATTACGGCCTTTTTAAAGACCGTAAAGAAAAATAAGCACAAGTTTTATCC
GGCCTTTATTCACATTCTTGCCCGCCTGATGAATGCTCATCCGGAATTCCGTATGGCAATGAAAGACGGT
GAGCTGGTGATATGGGATAGTGTTCACCCTTGTTACACCGTTTTCCATGAGCAAACTGAAACGTTTTCAT
CGCTCTGGAGTGAATACCACGACGATTTCCGGCAGTTTCTACACATATATTCGCAAGATGTGGCGTGTTA
CGGTGAAAACCTGGCCTATTTCCCTAAAGGGTTTATTGAGAATATGTTTTTCGTCTCAGCCAATCCCTGG
GTGAGTTTCACCAGTTTTGATTTAAACGTGGCCAATATGGACAACTTCTTCGCCCCCGTTTTCACCATGG
GCAAATATTATACGCAAGGCGACAAGGTGCTGATGCCGCTGGCGATTCAGGTTCATCATGCCGTTTGTGA
TGGCTTCCATGTCGGCAGAATGCTTAATGAATTACAACAGTACTGCGATGAGTGGCAGGGGGGGCGTAAA
CGCCGCGTGGATCCGGCTTACTAAAAGCCAGATAACAGTATGCGTATTTGCGCGCTGATTTTTGCGGTAT
AAGAATATATACTGATATGTATACCCGAAGTATGTCAAAAAGAGGTATGCTATGAAGCAGCGTATTACAG
TGACAGTTGACAGCGACAGCTATCAGTTGCTCAAGGCATATATGATGTCAATATCTCCGGTCTGGTAAGC
ACAACCATGCAGAATGAAGCCCGTCGTCTGCGTGCCGAACGCTGGAAAGCGGAAAATCAGGAAGGGATGG
CTGAGGTCGCCCGGTTTATTGAAATGAACGGCTCTTTTGCTGACGAGAACAGGGGCTGGTGAAATGCAGT
TTAAGGTTTACACCTATAAAAGAGAGAGCCGTTATCGTCTGTTTGTGGATGTACAGAGTGATATTATTGA
CACGCCCGGGCGACGGATGGTGATCCCCCTGGCCAGTGCACGTCTGCTGTCAGATAAAGTCTCCCGTGAA
CTTTACCCGGTGGTGCATATCGGGGATGAAAGCTGGCGCATGATGACCACCGATATGGCCAGTGTGCCGG
TCTCCGTTATCGGGGAAGAAGTGGCTGATCTCAGCCACCGCGAAAATGACATCAAAAACGCCATTAACCT
GATGTTCTGGGGAATATAAATGTCAGGCTCCCTTATACACAGCCAGTCTGCAGGTCGATACAGTAGAAAT
TACAGAAACTTTATCACGTTTAGTAAGTATAGAGGCTGAAAATCCAGATGAAGCCGAACGACTTGTAAGA
GAAAAGTATAAGAGTTGTGAAATTGTTCTTGATGCAGATGATTTTCAGGACTATGACACTAGCGTATATG
AATAGGTAGATGTTTTTATTTTGTCACACAAAAAAGAGGCTCGCACCTCTTTTTCTTATTTCTTTTTATG
ATTTAATACGGCATTGAGGACAATAGCGAGTAGGCTGGATACGACGATTCCGTTTGAGAAGAACATTTGG
AAGGCTGTCGGTCGACTAAGTTGGCAGCATCACCCGAAGAACATTTGGAAGGCTGTCGGTCGACTACAGG
TCACTAATACCATCTAAGTAGTTGATTCATAGTGACTGGATATGTTGTGTTTTACAGTATTATGTAGTCT
GTTTTTTATGCAAAATCTAATTTAATATATTGATATTTATATCATTTTACGTTTCTCGTTCAGCTTTTTT
GTACAAAGTTGGCATTATAAAAAAGCATTGCTCATCAATTTGTTGCAACGAACAGGTCACTATCAGTCAA
AATAAAATCATTATTTGGGGCCCGAGCTTAAGACTGGCCGTCGTTTTACAGGCCGGCCTCCTGCAGGACG
CACTATGCCGTTCTTCTCATGTATATATATATACAGGCAACACGCAGATATAGGTGCGACGTGAACAGTG
AGCTGTATGTGCGCAGCTCGCGTTGCATTTTCGGAAGCGCTCGTTTTCGGAAACGCTTTGAAGTTCCTAT
TCCGAAGTTCCTATTCTCTAGAAAGTATAGGAACTTCAGAGCGCTTTTGAAAACCAAAAGCGCTCTGAAG
ACGCACTTTCAAAAAACCAAAAACGCACCGGACTGTAACGAGCTACTAAAATATTGCGAATACCGCTTCC
ACAAACGAATTCACGCACTATGCCGTTCTTCTCATGTATATATATATACAGGCAACACGCAGATATAGGT
GCGACGTGAACAGTGAGCTGTATGTGCGCAGCTCGCGTTGCATTTTCGGAAGCGCTCGTTTTCGGAAACG
CTTTGAAGTTCCTATTCCGAAGTTCCTATTCTCTAGAAAGTATAGGAACTTCAGAGCGCTTTTGAAAACC
AAAAGCGCTCTGAAGACGCACTTTCAAAAAACCAAAAACGCACCGGACTGTAACGAGCTACTAAAATATT
GCGAATACCGCTTCCACAAACGAATTCGCTAGCTTAATCACTAGTGAATTCGCGGCCGCAGATCTGTTAA
CGAATTCTAGTATGTATGTAAGTTAATAAAACCCATTTTTGCGGAAAGTAGATAAAAAAAACATTTTTTT
TTTTTACTGCACTGGATATCATTGAACTTATCTGATCAGTTTTAAATTTACTTCGATCCAAGGGTATTTG
ATGTACCAGGTTCTTTCGATTACCTCTCACTCAAAATGACATTCCACTCAAAGTCAGCGCTGTTTGCCTC
CTTCTCTGTCCACAGAAATATCGCCGTCTCTTTCGCCGCTGCGTCCGCTATCTCTTTCGCCACCGTTTGT
AGCGTTACCTAGCGTCAATGTCCGCCTTCAGTTGCACTTTGTCAGCGGTTTCGTGACGAAGCTCCAAGCG
GTTTACGCCATCAATTAAACACAAAGTGCTGTGCCAAAACTCCTCTCGCTTCTTATTTTTGTTTGTTTTT
TGAGTGATTGGGGTGGTGATTGGTTTTGGGTGGGTAAGCAGGGGAAAGTGTGAAAAATCCCGGCAATGGG
CCAAGAGGATCAGGAGCTATTAATTCGCGGAGGCAGCAAACACCCATCTGCCGAGCATCTGAACAATGTG
AGTAGTACATGTGCATACATCTTAAGTTCACTTGATCTATAGGAACTGCGATTGCAACATCAAATTGTCT
GCGGCGTGAGAACTGCGACCCACAAAAATCCCAAACCGCAATCGCACAAACAAATAGTGACACGAAACAG
ATTATTCTGGTAGCTGTGCTCGCTATATAAGACAATTTTTAAGATCATATCATGATCAAGACATCTAAAG
GCATTCATTTTCGACTACATTCTTTTTTACAAAAAATATAACAACCAGATATTTTAAGCTGATCCTAGAT
GCACAAAAAATAAATAAAAGTATAAACCTACTTCGTAGGATACTTCGTTTTGTTCGGGGTTAGATGAGCA
TAACGCTTGTAGTTGATATTTGAGATCCCCTATCATTGCAGGGTGACAGCGGACGCTTCGCAGAGCTGCA
TTAACCAGGGCTTCGGGCAGGCCAAAAACTACGGCACGCTCCTGCCACCCAGTCCGCCGGAGGACTCCGG
TTCAGGGAGCGGCCAACTAGCCGAGAACCTCACCTATGCCTGGCACAATATGGACATCTTTGGGGCGGTC
AATCAGCCGGGCTCCGGATGGCGGCAGCTGGTCAACCGGACACGCGGACTATTCTGCAACGAGCGACACA
TACCGGCGCCCAGGAAACATTTGCTCAAGAACGGTGAGTTTCTATTCGCAGTCGGCTGATCTGTGTGAAA
TCTTAATAAAGGGTCCAATTACCAATTTGAAACTCAGTTTGCGGCGTGGCCTATCCGGGCGAACTTTTGG
CCGTGATGGGCAGTTCCGGTGCCGGAAAGACGACCCTGCTGAATGCCCTTGCCTTTCGATCGCCGCAGGG
CATCCAAGTATCGCCATCCGGGATGCGACTGCTCAATGGCCAACCTGTGGACGCCAAGGAGATGCAGGCC
AGGTGCGCCTATGTCCAGCAGGATGACCTCTTTATCGGCTCCCTAACGGCCAGGGAACACCTGATTTTCC
AGGCCATGGTGCGGATGCCACGACATCTGACCTATCGGCAGCGAGTGGCCCGCGTGGATCAGGTGATCCA
GGAGCTTTCGCTCAGCAAATGTCAGCACACGATCATCGGTGTGCCCGGCAGGGTGAAAGGTCTGTCCGGC
GGAGAAAGGAAGCGTCTGGCATTCGCCTCCGAGGCACTAACCGATCCGCCGCTTCTGATCTGCGATGAGC
CCACCTCCGGACTGGACTCATTTACCGCCCACAGCGTCGTCCAGGTGCTGAAGAAGCTGTCGCAGAAGGG
CAAGACCGTCATCCTGACCATTCATCAGCCGTCTTCCGAGCTGTTTGAGCTCTTTGACAAGATCCTTCTG
ATGGCCGAGGGCAGGGTAGCTTTCTTGGGCACTCCCAGCGAAGCCGTCGACTTCTTTTCCTAGTGAGTTC
GATGTGTTTATTAAGGGTATCTAGCATTACATTACATCTCAACTCCTATCCAGCGTGGGTGCCCAGTGTC
CTACCAACTACAATCCGGCGGACTTTTACGTACAGGTGTTGGCCGTTGTGCCCGGACGGGAGATCGAGTC
CCGTGATCGGATCGCCAAGATATGGCGACAATTTTGCTATTAGCAAAGTAGCCCGGGATATGGAGCAGTT
GTTGGCCACCAAAAATTTGGAGAAGCCACTGGAGCAGCCGGAGAATGGGTACACCTACAAGGCCACCTGG
TTCATGCAGTTCCGGGCGGTCCTGTGGCGATCCTGGCTGTCGGTGCTCAAGGAACCACTCCTCGTAAAAG
TGCGACTTATTCAGACAACGGTGAGTGGTTCCAGTGGAAACAAATGATATAACGCTTACAATTCTTGGAA
ACAAATTCGCTAGATTTTAGTTAGAATTGCCTGATTCCACACCCTTCTTAGTTTTTTTCAATGAGATGTA
TAGTTTATAGTTTTGCAGAAAATAAATAAATTTCATTTAACTCGCGAACATGTTGAAGATATGAATATTA
ATGAGATGCGAGTAACATTTTAATTTGCAGATGGTTGCCATCTTGATTGGCCTCATCTTTTTGGGCCAAC
AACTCACGCAAGTGGGCGTGATGAATATCAACGGAGCCATCTTCCTCTTCCTGACCAACATGACCTTTCA
AAACGTCTTTGCCACGATAAATGTAAGTCTTGTTTAGAATACATTTGCATATTAATAATTTACTAACTTT
CTAATGAATCGATTCGATTTAGGTGTTCACCTCAGAGCTGCCAGTTTTTATGAGGGAGGCCCGAAGTCGA
CTTTATCGCTGTGACACATACTTTCTGGGCAAAACGATTGCCGAATTACCGCTTTTTCTCACAGTGCCAC
TGGTCTTCACGGCGATTGCCTATCCGATGATCGGACTGCGGGCCGGAGTGCTGCACTTCTTCAACTGCCT
GGCGCTGGTCACTCTGGTGGCCAATGTGTCAACGTCCTTCGGATATCTAATATCCTGCGCCAGCTCCTCG
ACCTCGATGGCGCTGTCTGTGGGTCCGCCGGTTATCATACCATTCCTGCTCTTTGGCGGCTTCTTCTTGA
ACTCGGGCTCGGTGCCAGTATACCTCAAATGGTTGTCGTACCTCTCATGGTTCCGTTACGCCAACGAGGG
TCTGCTGATTAACCAATGGGCGGACGTGGAGCCGGGCGAAATTAGCTGCACATCGTCGAACACCACGTGC
CCCAGTTCGGGCAAGGTCATCCTGGAGACGCTTAACTTCTCCGCCGCCGATCTGCCGCTGGACTACGTGG
GTCTGGCCATTCTCATCGTGAGCTTCCGGGTGCTCGCATATCTGGCTCTAAGACTTCGGGCCCGACGCAA
GGAGTAGCCGACATATATCCGAAATAACTGCTTGTTTTTTTTTTTACCATTATTACCATCGTGTTTACTG
TTTATTGCCCCCTCAAAAAGCTAATGTAATTATATTTGTGCCAATAAAAACAAGATATGACCTATAGAAT
ACAAGTATTTCCCCTTCGAACATCCCCACAAGTAGACTTTGGATTTGTCTTCTAACCAAAAGACTTACAC
ACCTGCATACCTTACATCAAAAACTCGTTTATCGCTACATAAAACACCGGGATATATTTTTTATATACAT
ACTTTTCAAATCGCGCGCCCTCTTCATAATTCACCTCCACCACACCACGTTTCGTAGTTGCTCTTTCGCT
GTCTCCCACCCGCTCTCCGCAACACATTCACCTTTTGTTCGACGACCTTGGAGCGACTGTCGTTAGTTCC
GCGCGATTCGGTTCGCTCAAATGGTTCCGAGTGGTTCATTTCGTCTCAATAGAAATTAGTAATAAATATT
TGTATGTACAATTTATTTGCTCCAATATATTTGTATATATTTCCCTCACAGCTATATTTATTCTAATTTA
ATATTATGACTTTTTAAGGTAATTTTTTGTGACCTGTTCGGAGTGATTAGCGTTACAATTTGAACTGAAA
GTGACATCCAGTGTTTGTTCCTTGTGTAGATGCATCTCAAAAAAATGGTGGGCATAATAGTGTTGTTTAT
ATATATCAAAAATAACAACTATAATAATAAGAATACATTTAATTTAGAAAATGCTTGGATTTCACTGGAA
CTAGAATTAATTCGG
Features (pLannotate 1.2.2; 25 found; start..end, strand, type, name):
    586..814     -  CDS            mini-white (fragment): Drosophila white gene eye color pigment; white; This is a modified version of the white gene lacking part of the first intron.
    820..1408    -  rep_origin     ori: high-copy-number ColE1/pMB1/pBR322/pUC origin of replication
   1579..2439    -  CDS            AmpR: β-lactamase; bla; confers resistance to ampicillin, carbenicillin, and related antibiotics
   2440..2544    -  promoter       AmpR promoter: bla
   2639..2674    +  CDS            rop (fragment): Rop protein, which maintains plasmids at low copy number; rop
   2776..2845    +  misc_feature   bom (fragment): basis of mobility region from pBR322
   2844..3346    -  gene           mini-white (fragment): white; This modified version of the white gene lacks part of the first intron.
   3346..3578    -  misc_feature   P element 3' end: P element 3' end
   3587..3609    -  misc_feature   MCS (fragment): pUC18/19 multiple cloning site
   3765..3812    +  protein_bind   FRT: FLP-mediated recombination occurs in the 8-bp core sequence TCTAGAAA (Turan and Bode, 2011). FLP recombinase from the Saccharomyces cerevisiae 2μ plasmid
   4060..4107    +  protein_bind   FRT: FLP-mediated recombination occurs in the 8-bp core sequence TCTAGAAA (Turan and Bode, 2011). FLP recombinase from the Saccharomyces cerevisiae 2μ plasmid
   6044..6760    +  CDS            GFP: Aequoria victoria green fluorescent protein
   7295..7313    +  promoter       T7 promoter: promoter for bacteriophage T7 RNA polymerase
   7332..7563    +  protein_bind   attP2: mutant version of attP; recombination site for the Gateway® BP reaction (pDONR™221 version) BP Clonase™
   7708..7810    +  promoter       cat promoter: promoter of the E. coli cat gene encoding chloramphenicol acetyltransferase
   7811..8469    +  CDS            CmR: chloramphenicol acetyltransferase; cat; confers resistance to chloramphenicol
   8651..8809    +  CDS            ccdA (fragment): CCDA_ECO57 - Also known as H, letA. Experimental evidence at protein level: Swiss-Prot protein existence level 1. Antitoxin component of a type II toxin-antitoxin (TA) system which inhibits the post-segregational killing (PSK) of plasmid-free cells, also referred to as a plasmid addiction system. Binds to and blocks the activity of CcdB; will also remove bound CcdB protein from the CcdB-GyrA complex by forming a CcdA-CcdB complex, a process termed rejuvenation. Functions as a transcriptional corepressor for the ccdAB operon, repression also requires CcdB (By similarity). From Escherichia coli
   8814..9116    +  CDS            ccdB: CCDB_ECOLI - Also known as G, letB, letD. Experimental evidence at protein level: Swiss-Prot protein existence level 1. Toxic component of a type II toxin-antitoxin (TA) system, functioning in plasmid maintainence. Responsible for the post- segregational killing (PSK) of plasmid-free cells, also referred to as a plasmid addiction system. Half-life of over 2 hours. Cell killing by CcdB is accompanied by filamentation, defects in chromosome and plasmid segregation, defects in cell division, formation of anucleate cells, decreased DNA synthesis and plasmid loss. Interferes with the activity of DN
   9160..9312    +  CDS            dpnD (fragment): DPND_STRPN - Protein predicted: Swiss-Prot protein existence level 4. From Streptococcus pneumoniae serotype 4 (strain ATCC BAA-334 / TIGR4).
   9515..9746    -  protein_bind   attP1: mutant version of attP; recombination site for the Gateway® BP reaction BP Clonase™
   9763..9780    +  CDS            lacZα (fragment): LacZα fragment of β-galactosidase; lacZ fragment
   9930..9977    +  protein_bind   FRT: FLP-mediated recombination occurs in the 8-bp core sequence TCTAGAAA (Turan and Bode, 2011). FLP recombinase from the Saccharomyces cerevisiae 2μ plasmid
  10225..10272   +  protein_bind   FRT: FLP-mediated recombination occurs in the 8-bp core sequence TCTAGAAA (Turan and Bode, 2011). FLP recombinase from the Saccharomyces cerevisiae 2μ plasmid
  10437..14564   +  gene           mini-white: white; This modified version of the white gene lacks part of the first intron.
  14575..585     -  misc_feature   P element 5' end (across the origin): No description available
