[The description below was written by a language model from this plasmid's Addgene catalogue record and pLannotate feature annotations shown in this document.]
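Description:
FoRC.PGa is an empty Drosophila P-element transgenesis vector built on the pCasper2 backbone and designed to receive genomic or cDNA rescue transgenes by Gateway cloning. The assembled sequence is about 14.6 kb. The bacterial portion carries a ColE1/pMB1-type origin and an ampicillin resistance gene with its bla promoter. The Gateway cassette adds chloramphenicol resistance, so the empty plasmid is selected on both antibiotics. Because that cassette also contains the ccdB toxin gene, the vector must be propagated in a ccdB-tolerant strain. The record lists it as low copy, although the origin annotation describes a high-copy type.

Between the P-element 5' and 3' ends, which mediate transposase-dependent integration into the fly germline, lie a mini-white eye-colour marker for identifying transformants and the payload region. The payload is bounded on each side by a pair of same-orientation FRT sites, the "two double FRT sites" noted as the backbone modification. Inside the FRT-flanked interval are a GFP coding sequence, described as a constitutive reporter although its promoter is not annotated in the feature table, and a counter-selectable cassette (CmR, ccdB) flanked by attP2 and attP1. The attP sites indicate that a BP-type reaction is used to replace the cassette with an att-flanked rescue fragment.

In use, the rescue transgene and GFP are integrated together in a mutant background. FLP recombinase then excises everything between the FRT sites in a subset of cells. Those cells lose both the rescue gene and GFP, so mutant clones are marked by the absence of fluorescence, which allows mosaic analysis by rescue gene excision.
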