Addgene plasmid #84584: FoRC.PGa
Purpose: (Empty Backbone) Drosophila P-element transgenesis vector for cloning rescue transgenes. Cloning site is flanked by FRT sequences and contains constitutive GFP reporter.
Depositing lab: Francesca Pignoni. Depositing organization: SUNY Upstate Medical University. Publication: Mutant Analysis by Rescue Gene Excision: New tools for mosaic studies in Drosophila. Zhou Q, Neal SJ, Pignoni F. Genesis. 2016 Oct 3. doi: 10.1002/dvg.22984. PubMed 27696669.
Backbone
  Vector backbone: pCasper2
  Backbone size (bp): 7500
  Modifications to backbone: Two double FRT sites were inserted.
  Vector type: Insect Expression
Growth in bacteria
  Bacterial resistance: Chloramphenicol and Ampicillin, 25 & 100 μg/mL
  Growth temperature: 37°C
  Growth strain: ccdB Survival
  Copy number: Low Copy
Gene/Insert
  Cloning method: Gateway Cloning
  Sequencing primers: 5′ pCasper_F; 3′ pCasper_R
Terms and licenses: Academic/Nonprofit Terms; Industry Terms: Not Available to Industry
How to cite: FoRC.PGa was a gift from Francesca Pignoni (Addgene plasmid # 84584 ; http://n2t.net/addgene:84584 ; RRID:Addgene_84584)
