>Addgene plasmid #84584 | FoRC.PGa | addgene partial sequence | sequence record 165970 | GFP-F 5'-GGTCCTTCTTGAGTTTGTAAC-3'
ATGGCATGGATGAACTATACAAATAGCATTCGTAGAATTCCAGCTGAGCGATCGCGCGCCGGTCGCTACC
ATTACCAGTTGGTCTGGTGTCAAAAATAATAATAACCGGGCAGGGGGGATCGATCCCCCAGATCCGTACG
ATCCTCTAGTAAAAAAAAAACAAAATTTTAGTGTGTATAATTAGGCTAAACAACTGGAGGATTCATTGCT
CCCTTTGAGTTTATACTTTTTGTAACAAGAACAGGCGCAACACTCGGGAGAATTTTGCATTTCATTTGTG
AATAAACGAATACAATAAATACAAATACACGAAAAGAAGTCAGCTGTCGAGTTTTTGTTGGTTTTTTTTT
CCCTTTTTAGCTTCGAATCTGCAAATGTATTTGCATTTAAGTAAACCGGCTTTTGTTGGGTGTCGTTAAC
TTTCAAGGGGTCTTATGTACTTATTCTGTTTTCCTTGTCCTTGAATTGGACTTGTGGAAAATTAAATGGT
CAGCCAATTGCTTAACCTTTGTCGACCTGCGGCCGCGGTGGCCGGCCGCCAGGAAACAGCTATGACCATG
TAATACGACTCACTATAGGGGATATCAGCTGGATGGCAAATAATGATTTTATTTTGACTGATAGTGACCT
GTTCGTTGCAACAAATTGATAAGCAATGCTTTCTTATAATGCCAACTTTGTACAAGAAAGCTGAACGAGA
AACGTAAAATGATATAAATATCAATATATTAAATTAGACTTTGCATAAAAAACAGACTACATAATACTGT
AAAACACAACATATCCAGTCACTATGAATCAACTACTTAGATGGTATTAGTGACCTGTAGTCGACTAAGT
TGGCAGCATCACCCGACGCACTTTGCGCCGAATAAATACCTGTGACGGAAGATCACTTCGCAGAATAAAT
AAATCCTGGTGTCC
