>Addgene plasmid #84584 | FoRC.PGa | addgene partial sequence | sequence record 165971 | CAT-R 5'-GCAACTGACTGAAATGCCTC-3'
GCCATTGGGATATATCAACGGTGGTATATCCAGTGATTTTTTTCTCCATTTTAGCTTCCTTAGCTCCTGA
AAATCTCGATAACTCAAAAAATACGCCCGGTAGTGATCTTATTTCATTATGGTGAAAGTTGGAACCTCTT
ACGTGCCGATCAACGTCTCATTTTCGCCAAAAGTTGGCCCAGGGCTTCCCGGTATCAACAGGGACACCAG
GATTTATTTATTCTGCGAAGTGATCTTCCGTCACAGGTATTTATTCGGCGCAAAGTGCGTCGGGTGATGC
TGCCAACTTAGTCGACTACAGGTCACTAATACCATCTAAGTAGTTGATTCATAGTGACTGGATATGTTGT
GTTTTACAGTATTATGTAGTCTGTTTTTTATGCAAAGTCTAATTTAATATATTGATATTTATATCATTTT
ACGTTTCTCGTTCAGCTTTCTTGTACAAAGTTGGCATTATAAGAAAGCATTGCTTATCAATTTGTTGCAA
CGAACAGGTCACTATCAGTCAAAATAAAATCATTATTTGCCATCCAGCTGATATCCCCTATAGTGAGTCG
TATTACATGGTCATAGCTGTTTCCTGGCGGCCGGCCACCGCGGCCGCAGGTCGACAAAGGTTAAGCAATT
GGCNNNCCATTTAATTTTCCACAAGTCCAATTCAAGGACAAGGAAAACAGAATAAGTACATAAGACCCCT
TGAAAGTTAACGACACCCAACAAAAGCCGGTTTACTTAAATGCAAATACATTTGCAGATTCGAAGCTAAA
AAGGGAAAAAAAAACCAACAAAAACTCGACAGCTGACTTCTTTTCGTGTATTTGTATTTATTGTATTCGT
TTATTCACAAATGAAATGCAAAATTCTCCCGAGTGTTGCGCCTGTTCTTGTTACAAAAAGTATAAACTCA
AAGGGAGCAATGAATCCTCCAGTTGTTTAGCCTAA
