>Addgene plasmid #84584 | FoRC.PGa | addgene partial sequence | sequence record 165976 | Pry1 5'-ccttagcatgtccgtggggtttgaat-3'
AATTAGACGAAATTATTTTTAAAGTTTTATTTTTAATAATTTGCGAGTACGCAAAGCTTGGCTGCAGGTC
GACTCTAGAGGATCTGGTCTAGAGCCCGGGCGAATTCACGCACTATGCCGTTCTTCTCATGTATATATAT
ATACAGGCAACACGCAGATATAGGTGCGACGTGAACAGTGAGCTGTATGTGCGCAGCTCGCGTTGCATTT
TCGGAAGCGCTCGTTTTCGGAAACGCTTTGAAGTTCCTATTCCGAAGTTCCTATTCTCTAGAAAGTATAG
GAACTTCAGAGCGCTTTTGAAAACCAAAAGCGCTCTGAAGACGCACTTTCAAAAAACCAAAAACGCACCG
GACTGTAACGAGCTACTAAAATATTGCGAATACCGCTTCCACAAACGAATTCACGCACTATGCCGTTCTT
CTCATGTATATATATATACAGGCAACACGCAGATATAGGTGCGACGTGAACAGTGAGCTGTATGTGCGCA
GCTCGCGTTGCATTTTCGGAAGCGCTCGTTTTCGGAAACGCTTTGAAGTTCCTATTCCGAAGTTCCTATT
CTCTAGAAAGTATAGGAACTTCAGAGCGCTTTTGAAAACCAAAAGCGCTCTGAAGACGCACTTTCAAAAA
ACCAAAAACGCACCGGACTGTAACGAGCTACTAAAATATTGCGAATACCGCTTCCACAAACGAATTCGCC
GGCGCGCCGGTACCCCACTGTCCAAAATCGAAAATCGCCGAACCGTAGTGTGACCGTGCGGGGCTCTGCG
AAAATAAACTTTTTTAGGTATATGGCCACACACGGGGAAAGCACAGTGGATTATATGTTTTAATATTATA
ATATGCAGGTTTTCATTACTTATCCAGATGTAAGCCCACTTAAAGCGATTTAACAATTATTTGCCGAAAG
AGTATAAACAAATTTCACTTAAAAATGGATTAAGAAAAGCTTGTGTAAGATTATGCGCA
