>Addgene plasmid #84584 | FoRC.PGa | addgene partial sequence | sequence record 166568 | ccdB-Fwd 5'-GCATGATGACCACCGATATG-3'
GTTATCGGGGAAGAAGTGGCTGATCTCAGCCACCGCGAAAATGACATCAAAAACGCCATTAACCTGATGT
TCTGGGGAATATAAATGTCAGGCTCCCTTATACACAGCCAGTCTGCAGGTCGATACAGTAGAAATTACAG
AAACTTTATCACGTTTAGTAAGTATAGAGGCTGAAAATCCAGATGAAGCCGAACGACTTGTAAGAGAAAA
GTATAAGAGTTGTGAAATTGTTCTTGATGCAGATGATTTTCAGGACTATGACACTAGCGTATATGAATAG
GTAGATGTTTTTATTTTGTCACACAAAAAAGAGGCTCGCACCTCTTTTTCTTATTTCTTTTTATGATTTA
ATACGGCATTGAGGACAATAGCGAGTAGGCTGGATACGACGATTCCGTTTGAGAAGAACATTTGGAAGGC
TGTCGGTCGACTAAGTTGGCAGCATCACCCGAAGAACATTTGGAAGGCTGTCGGTCGACTACAGGTCACT
AATACCATCTAAGTAGTTGATTCATAGTGACTGGATATGTTGTGTTTTACAGTATTATGTAGTCTGTTTT
TTATGCAAAATCTAATTTAATATATTGATATTTATATCATTTTACGTTTCTCGTTCAGCTTTTTTGTACA
AAGTTGGCATTATAAAAAAGCATTGCTCATCAATTTGTTGCAACGAACAGGTCACTATCAGTCAAAATAA
AATCATTATTTGGGGCCCGAGCTTAAGACTGGCCGTCGTTTTACAGGCCGGCCTCCTGCAGGACGCACTA
TGCCGTTCTTCTCATGTATATATATATACAGGCAACACGCAGATATAGGTGCGACGTGAACAGTGAGCTG
TATGTGCGCAGCTCGCGTTGCATTTTCGGAAGCGCTCGTTTTCGGAAACGCTTTGAAGTTCCTATTCCGA
AGTTCCTATTCTCTAGAAAGTATA
