>Addgene plasmid #84584 | FoRC.PGa | addgene partial sequence | sequence record 166570 | miniwhite-R 5'-AAGAGATAGCGGACGCAGCG-3'
TTCTGTGGACAGAGAAGGAGGCAAACAGCGCTGACTTTGAGTGGAATGTCATTTTGAGTGAGAGGTAATC
GAAAGAACCTGGTACATCAAATACCCTTGGATCGAAGTAAATTTAAAACTGATCAGATAAGTTCAATGAT
ATCCAGTGCAGTAAAAAAAAAAAATGTTTTTTTTATCTACTTTCCGCAAAAATGGGTTTTATTAACTTAC
ATACATACTAGAATTCGTTAACAGATCTGCGGCCGCGAATTCACTAGTGATTAAGCTAGCGAATTCGTTT
GTGGAAGCGGTATTCGCAATATTTTAGTAGCTCGTTACAGTCCGGTGCGTTTTTGGTTTTTTGAAAGTGC
GTCTTCAGAGCGCTTTTGGTTTTCAAAAGCGCTCTGAAGTTCCTATACTTTCTAGAGAATAGGAACTTCG
GAATAGGAACTTCAAAGCGTTTCCGAAAACGAGCGCTTCCGAAAATGCAACGCGAGCTGCGCACATACAG
CTCACTGTTCACGTCGCACCTATATCTGCGTGTTGCCTGTATATATATATACATGAGAAGAACGGCATAG
TGCGTGAATTCGTTTGTGGAAGCGGTATTCGCAATATTTTAGTAGCTCGTTACAGTCCGGTGCGTTTTTG
GTTTTTTGAAAGTGCGTCTTCAGAGCGCTTTTGGTTTTCAAAAGCGCTCTGAAGTTCCTATACTTTCTAG
AGAATAGGAACTTCGGAATAGGAACTTCAAAGCGTTTCCGAAAACGAGCGCTTCCGAAAATGCAACGCGA
GCTGCGCACATACAGCTCACTGTTCACGTCGCACCTATATCTGCGTGTTGCCTGTATATATATATACATG
AGAAGAACGGCATAGTGCGTCCTGCAGGAGGCCGGCCTGTAAAACGACGGCCAGTCTTAAGCTCGGGCCC
CAAATAATGATTTTATTTTGACTGATAGTGACCTGTTCGTTGCAACAA
