>Addgene plasmid #84584 | FoRC.PGa | addgene partial sequence | sequence record 166571 | GFP-R 5'-CCATCTAATTCAACAAGAATTGGGACAAC-3'
AAGTTCTTCTCCTTTACTCATTTTTTCTACCGGTACCCGGGGATCCCCGATCTGCATGCGATCGCTTTGG
ATTATTCTGCGGGCAGAAAATAGAGATGTGGAAAATTAGTACGAAATCAAATGAGTTTCGTTGAAATTAC
AAAACTATTGAAACTAACTTCCTGGCTGGGGAATAAAAATGGGAAACTTATTTATCGACGCCAACTTTGT
TGAGAAACCCCTATTAACCCTCTACGAATATTGGAACAAAGGAAAGCGAAGAAACAGGGAACAAAGGGTA
GTTGAGAAACCTTTGTTCCGTTGCTTCGTCATCGTTTTCGTGTTGCGAGTGTGTGCATGTATATATACAC
AGCTGAAATGCATGCATACACATTATTTTGTGTGTATATGGTGACGTCACAACTACAAGCAATAAGAAAT
TTTCAGACGTGGCTTTGTTTAAGCAACCTACTCTATTTCAGCTAAAAATAAGTGGATTTCGTTGGTAAAA
TACTTCAATTAACTAAACAACTAACTAATAACATGCACACAAATGCTCGAGTGCGTTCGTGATTTCTCGA
ATTTTCAAATGCGTCACTGCGAATTTCACAATTTGCCAATAAATCTTGGCGAAAATCAACACGCAAGTTT
TATTTATAGATTTGTTTGCGTTTTGATGCCAATTCATTGGGAAAACAAGATGCGTGGCTGCCAATTTCTT
ATTTTGTAATTACGTAGAGCGTTGAATAAAAAAAAAATGGCCGAACAAAGACCTTGAAATTCAGTTTTTC
TTGAAATTACTCAACGTCTTGTTGCTCTTATTACTAATTGGTAACAGCGAGTTAAAAACTTACGTTTCTT
GTGACTTTCGAGAATGTTCTTTTAATTGTACTTTAATCACCAACAATTAAGTATAAAT
